>Addgene plasmid #112178 | pMito.iGABASnFR.R205A | depositor full sequence | sequence record 211224 | pMito.iGABASnFR.R205A sequence 6811 bps
CGCGCGTTGACATTGATTATTGACTAGTTATTAATAGTAATCAATTACGGGGTCATTAGTTCATAGCCCA
TATATGGAGTTCCGCGTTACATAACTTACGGTAAATGGCCCGCCTGGCTGACCGCCCAACGACCCCCGCC
CATTGACGTCAATAATGACGTATGTTCCCATAGTAACGCCAATAGGGACTTTCCATTGACGTCAATGGGT
GGACTATTTACGGTAAACTGCCCACTTGGCAGTACATCAAGTGTATCATATGCCAAGTACGCCCCCTATT
GACGTCAATGACGGTAAATGGCCCGCCTGGCATTATGCCCAGTACATGACCTTATGGGACTTTCCTACTT
GGCAGTACATCTACGTATTAGTCATCGCTATTACCATGGTGATGCGGTTTTGGCAGTACATCAATGGGCG
TGGATAGCGGTTTGACTCACGGGGATTTCCAAGTCTCCACCCCATTGACGTCAATGGGAGTTTGTTTTGG
CACCAAAATCAACGGGACTTTCCAAAATGTCGTAACAACTCCGCCCCATTGACGCAAATGGGCGGTAGGC
GTGTACGGTGGGAGGTCTATATAAGCAGAACTCTCTGGCTAACTAGAGAACCCACTGCTTACTGGCTTAT
CGAAATTAATACGACTCACTATAGGGAGACCCAAGCTTGGTACCGAACTCGGATCCACTAGTAACGGCCG
CCAGTGTGCTGGAATTCGGCTTGGGGATATCCACCATGAGCGTGCTGACCCCCCTGCTGCTGAGGGGCCT
GACCGGCAGCGCCAGGAGGCTGCCCGTGCCCAGGGCCAAGATCCACAGCCTGGGCGACCCCCCCGTGGCC
ACCAGATCTGAAAGCATCAATTTCGTGAGCTGGGGCGGTAGCACCCAGGATGCGCAGAAGCAGGCCTGGG
CCGACCCGTTCAGCAAGGCCAGCGGCATTACCGTGGTCCAGGATGGGCCCACCGACTACGGCAAACTCAA
GGCCATGGTCGAAAGCGGCAACGTGCAGTGGGACGTGGTGGATGTAGAGGCCGACTTCGCCTTGCGCGCC
GCCGCCGAAGGCCTGCTCGAACCCCTGGATTTCTCGGTGATCCAGCGCGACAAGATCGACCCGCGCTTCG
TCTCCGACCATGGCGTGGGCTCGTTCCTGTTCTCTTTCGTGCTCGGCTACAACGAAGGCAAGCTCGGAGC
CAGCAAGCCCCAGGACTGGACCGCGCTGTTCGACACCAAGACCTACCCCGGCAAACGCGCCCTCTACAAA
TGGCCGAGCCCTGGCGTGCTCGAACTGGCCCTGCTCGCCGACGGCGTACCGGCCGACAAGCTCTACCCGC
TGGACCTGGACCGCGCCTTCAAGAAACTCGACACCATCAAGAAAGACATCGTCTGGTGGGGCGGCGGTGC
ACAGTCGCAGCAGCTGCTGGCCTCCGGCGAAGTCAGCATGGGCCAGTTCTGGAACGGTGCCATCCACGCC
CTGCAAGAAGACGGCGCGCCAGTGGGCGTGAGCTGGAAGCAGAACCTGGTGATGGCCGACATCCTCGTCG
TGCCTAAAGGCACGAAGAACAAAGCCGCCGCGATGAAGTTCCTGGCCAGTGCCAGCAGCGCCAAAGGCCA
GGACGACTTTTCCGCCCTGACCGCCTATGCTCCAGTGAACATCGACAGTGTGCAGCGCCTCGACCTTGCG
CAGGTCCGGATCACCGCCGACAAGCAGAAGAACGGCATCATGGCGAACTTCAAGATCCGCCACAACGTGG
AGGACGGCAGCGTGCAGCTCGCCGACCACTACCAGCAGAACACCCCCATCGGCGACGGCCCCGTGCTGCT
GCCCGACAACCACTACCTGAGCACCCAGTCCGTGCTGAGCAAAGACCCCAACGAGAAGCGCGATCACATG
GTCCTGCTGGAGTTCGTGACCGCCGCCGGGATCACTCTCGGCATGGACGAGCTGTACAAGGGCGGTACCG
GAGGGAGCATGAGCAAGGGCGAGGAGCTGTTCACCGGGGTGGTGCCCATCCTGGTCGAGCTGGACGGCGA
CGTAAACGGCCACAAGTTCAGCGTGCGCGGCGAGGGCGAGGGCGATGCCACCAACGGCAAGCTGACCCTG
AAGTTCATCTGCACCACCGGCAAGCTGCCCGTGCCCTGGCCCACCCTCGTGACCACCCTGACCTACGGCG
TGCAGTGCTTCAGCCGCTACCCCGACCACATGAAGCAGCACGACTTCTTCAAGTCCGCCATGCCCGAAGG
CTACGTCCAGGAGCGCACCATCAGCTTCAAGGACGACGGCACCTACAAGACCCGCGCCGAGGTGAAGTTC
GAGGGCGACACCCTGGTGAACCGCATCGAGCTGAAGGGCATCGACTTCAAGGAGGACGGCAACATCCTGG
GGCACAAGCTGGAGTACAACTGGAACGCCAACCTGGCACCGAACCTGCCGACCGCCTACGTCAAGGATCA
GATCACCCTCGATTTCGCCTACTGGGCCAAGAACGGTCCGGCCATTGCGACACGGTGGAATGAATGGCTA
GTCAAACTGCAGGTCGACTAGGCGGCCGCTCGAGATCAGCCTCGACTGTGCCTTCTAGTTGCCAGCCATC
TGTTGTTTGCCCCTCCCCCGTGCCTTCCTTGACCCTGGAAGGTGCCACTCCCACTGTCCTTTCCTAATAA
AATGAGGAAATTGCATCGCATTGTCTGAGTAGGTGTCATTCTATTCTGGGGGGTGGGGTGGGGCAGGACA
GCAAGGGGGAGGATTGGGAAGACAATAGCAGGCGTGCTGGGGATGCGGTGGGCTCTATGGCTTCTGAGGC
GGAAAGAACCAGTGGCGGTAATACGGTTATCCACAGAATCAGGGGATAACGCAGGAAAGAACATGTGAGC
AAAAGGCCAGCAAAAGGCCAGGAACCGTAAAAAGGCCGCGTTGCTGGCGTTTTTCCATAGGCTCCGCCCC
CCTGACGAGCATCACAAAAATCGACGCTCAAGTCAGAGGTGGCGAAACCCGACAGGACTATAAAGATACC
AGGCGTTTCCCCCTGGAAGCTCCCTCGTGCGCTCTCCTGTTCCGACCCTGCCGCTTACCGGATACCTGTC
CGCCTTTCTCCCTTCGGGAAGCGTGGCGCTTTCTCATAGCTCACGCTGTAGGTATCTCAGTTCGGTGTAG
GTCGTTCGCTCCAAGCTGGGCTGTGTGCACGAACCCCCCGTTCAGCCCGACCGCTGCGCCTTATCCGGTA
ACTATCGTCTTGAGTCCAACCCGGTAAGACACGACTTATCGCCACTGGCAGCAGCCACTGGTAACAGGAT
TAGCAGAGCGAGGTATGTAGGCGGTGCTACAGAGTTCTTGAAGTGGTGGCCTAACTACGGCTACACTAGA
AGGACAGTATTTGGTATCTGCGCTCTGCTGAAGCCAGTTACCTTCGGAAAAAGAGTTGGTAGCTCTTGAT
CCGGCAAACAAACCACCGCTGGTAGCGGTGGTTTTTTTGTTTGCAAGCAGCAGATTACGCGCAGAAAAAA
AGGATCTCAAGAAGATCCTTTGATCTTTTCTACGGGGTCTGACGCTCAGTGGAACGAAAACTCACGTTAA
GGGATTTTGGTCATGAGATTATCAAAAAGGATCTTCACCTAGATCCTTTTAAATTAAAAATGAAGTTTTA
AATCAATCTAAAGTATATATGAGTAACCTGAGGCTATGGCAGGGCCTGCCGCCCCGACGTTGGCTGCGAG
CCCTGGGCCTTCACCCGAACTTGGGGGGTGGGGTGGGGAAAAGGAAGAAACGCGGGCGTATTGGCCCCAA
TGGGGTCTCGGTGGGGTATCGACAGAGTGCCAGCCCTGGGACCGAACCCCGCGTTTATGAACAAACGACC
CAACACCGTGCGTTTTATTCTGTCTTTTTATTGCCGTCATAGCGCGGGTTCCTTCCGGTATTGTCTCCTT
CCGTGTTTCAGTTAGCCTCCCCCTAGGGTGGGCGAAGAACTCCAGCATGAGATCCCCGCGCTGGAGGATC
ATCCAGCCGGCGTCCCGGAAAACGATTCCGAAGCCCAACCTTTCATAGAAGGCGGCGGTGGAATCGAAAT
CTCGTGATGGCAGGTTGGGCGTCGCTTGGTCGGTCATTTCGAACCCCAGAGTCCCGCTCAGAAGAACTCG
TCAAGAAGGCGATAGAAGGCGATGCGCTGCGAATCGGGAGCGGCGATACCGTAAAGCACGAGGAAGCGGT
CAGCCCATTCGCCGCCAAGCTCTTCAGCAATATCACGGGTAGCCAACGCTATGTCCTGATAGCGGTCCGC
CACACCCAGCCGGCCACAGTCGATGAATCCAGAAAAGCGGCCATTTTCCACCATGATATTCGGCAAGCAG
GCATCGCCATGGGTCACGACGAGATCCTCGCCGTCGGGCTTGCTCGCCTTGAGCCTGGCGAACAGTTCGG
CTGGCGCGAGCCCCTGATGCTCTTGATCATCCTGATCGACAAGACCGGCTTCCATCCGAGTACGTGCTCG
CTCGATGCGATGTTTCGCTTGGTGGTCGAATGGGCAGGTAGCCGGATCAAGCGTATGCAGCCGCCGCATT
GCATCAGCCATGATGGATACTTTCTCGGCAGGAGCAAGGTGAGATGACAGGAGATCCTGCCCCGGCACTT
CGCCCAATAGCAGCCAGTCCCTTCCCGCTTCAGTGACAACGTCGAGCACAGCTGCGCAAGGAACGCCCGT
CGTGGCCAGCCACGATAGCCGCGCTGCCTCGTCTTGCAGTTCATTCAGGGCACCGGACAGGTCGGTCTTG
ACAAAAAGAACCGGGCGCCCCTGCGCTGACAGCCGGAACACGGCGGCATCAGAGCAGCCGATTGTCTGTT
GTGCCCAGTCATAGCCGAATAGCCTCTCCACCCAAGCGGCCGGAGAACCTGCGTGCAATCCATCTTGTTC
AATCATGCGAAACGATCCTCATCCTGTCTCTTGATCGATCTTTGCAAAAGCCTAGGCCTCCAAAAAAGCC
TCCTCACTACTTCTGGAATAGCTCAGAGGCCGAGGAGGCGGCCTCGGCCTCTGCATAAATAAAAAAAATT
AGTCAGCCATGGGGCGGAGAATGGGCGGAACTGGGCGGAGTTAGGGGCGGGATGGGCGGAGTTAGGGGCG
GGACTATGGTTGCTGACTAATTGAGATGCTTGCTTTGCATACTTCTGCCTGCTGGGGAGCCTGGGGACTT
TCCACACCTGGTTGCTGACTAATTGAGATGCTTGCTTTGCATACTTCTGCCTGCTGGGGAGCCTGGGGAC
TTTCCACACCCTAACTGACACACATTCCACAGCTGGTTCTTTCCGCCTCAGGACTCTTCCTTTTTCAATA
AATCAATCTAAAGTATATATGAGTAAACTTGGTCTGACAGTTACCAATGCTTAATCAGTGAGGCACCTAT
CTCAGCGATCTGTCTATTTCGTTCATCCATAGTTGCCTGACTCCCCGTCGTGTAGATAACTACGATACGG
GAGGGCTTACCATCTGGCCCCAGTGCTGCAATGATACCGCGAGACCCACGCTCACCGGCTCCAGATTTAT
CAGCAATAAACCAGCCAGCCGGAAGGGCCGAGCGCAGAAGTGGTCCTGCAACTTTATCCGCCTCCATCCA
GTCTATTAATTGTTGCCGGGAAGCTAGAGTAAGTAGTTCGCCAGTTAATAGTTTGCGCAACGTTGTTGCC
ATTGCTACAGGCATCGTGGTGTCACGCTCGTCGTTTGGTATGGCTTCATTCAGCTCCGGTTCCCAACGAT
CAAGGCGAGTTACATGATCCCCCATGTTGTGCAAAAAAGCGGTTAGCTCCTTCGGTCCTCCGATCGTTGT
CAGAAGTAAGTTGGCCGCAGTGTTATCACTCATGGTTATGGCAGCACTGCATAATTCTCTTACTGTCATG
CCATCCGTAAGATGCTTTTCTGTGACTGGTGAGTACTCAACCAAGTCATTCTGAGAATAGTGTATGCGGC
GACCGAGTTGCTCTTGCCCGGCGTCAATACGGGATAATACCGCGCCACATAGCAGAACTTTAAAAGTGCT
CATCATTGGAAAACGTTCTTCGGGGCGAAAACTCTCAAGGATCTTACCGCTGTTGAGATCCAGTTCGATG
TAACCCACTCGTGCACCCAACTGATCTTCAGCATCTTTTACTTTCACCAGCGTTTCTGGGTGAGCAAAAA
CAGGAAGGCAAAATGCCGCAAAAAAGGGAATAAGGGCGACACGGAAATGTTGAATACTCATACTCTTCCT
TTTTCAATATTATTGAAGCATTTATCAGGGTTATTGTCTCATGAGCGGATACATATTTGAATGTATTTAG
AAAAATAAACAAATAGGGGTTCCGCGCACATTTCCCCGAAAAGTGCCACCTG
[124 nt withheld, positions 6353-6476]
C
[91 nt withheld, positions 6478-6568]
A
[49 nt withheld, positions 6570-6618]
CCTTTGACGTTGGAGTCCACGTTCTTT
[37 nt withheld, positions 6646-6682]
ACCCTATCTCGGTCTATTCTTTTGATTTATAAGGGATTTTGCCGATTTCGGCCTATTGGTTAAAAAATGA
GCTGATTTAACAAAAATTTAACGCGAATTTTAACAAAATATTAACGCTTACAATTTACG
Features (pLannotate 1.2.2; 18 found; start..end, strand, type, name):
      9..388     +  enhancer       CMV enhancer: human cytomegalovirus immediate early enhancer
    389..589     +  promoter       CMV promoter: human cytomegalovirus (CMV) immediate early promoter
    591..621     +  LTR            5' LTR (truncated) (fragment): truncated 5' long terminal repeat (LTR) from HIV-1
    637..655     +  promoter       T7 promoter: promoter for bacteriophage T7 RNA polymerase
    736..834     +  CDS            COX8A (fragment): COX8A_HUMAN - Also known as COX8, COX8L. Experimental evidence at protein level: Swiss-Prot protein existence level 1. Component of the cytochrome c oxidase, the last enzyme in the mitochondrial electron transport chain which drives oxidative phosphorylation. The respiratory chain contains 3 multisubunit complexes succinate dehydrogenase (complex II, CII), ubiquinol- cytochrome c oxidoreductase (cytochrome b-c1 complex, complex III, CIII) and cytochrome c oxidase (complex IV, CIV), that cooperate to transfer electrons derived from NADH and succinate to molecular oxygen, creating an electrochem
   1675..2400    +  CDS            cEGFP: cEGFP is a basic (constitutively fluorescent) green fluorescent protein published in 2008, derived from Aequorea victoria.
   2566..2677    +  polyA_signal   bGH poly(A) signal: bovine growth hormone polyadenylation signal
   2794..2812    +  promoter       SV40 promoter (fragment): SV40 enhancer and early promoter
   2922..3510    -  rep_origin     ori: high-copy-number ColE1/pMB1/pBR322/pUC origin of replication
   3732..3748    +  polyA_signal   bGH poly(A) signal (fragment): bovine growth hormone polyadenylation signal
   3839..3886    -  polyA_signal   HSV TK poly(A) signal: herpes simplex virus thymidine kinase polyadenylation signal (Cole and Stacy, 1985)
   3945..4097    -  CDS            ble (fragment): BLE_KLEPN - Experimental evidence at protein level: Swiss-Prot protein existence level 1. Binding protein with a strong affinity to the bleomycin family of antibiotics. Binds to CL990; an antimitotic-antibiotic compound. From Klebsiella pneumoniae.
   4118..4906    -  CDS            NeoR/KanR: aminoglycoside phosphotransferase confers resistance to neomycin, kanamycin, and G418 (Geneticin®)
   4941..5301    -  promoter       SV40 promoter: SV40 enhancer and early promoter
   5303..5320    -  promoter       AmpR promoter (fragment): bla
   5361..6221    -  CDS            AmpR: β-lactamase; bla; confers resistance to ampicillin, carbenicillin, and related antibiotics
   6222..6326    -  promoter       AmpR promoter: bla
   6353..6781    +  rep_origin     f1 ori (sequence partly withheld): f1 bacteriophage origin of replication; arrow indicates direction of (+) strand synthesis
