>Addgene plasmid #112178 | pMito.iGABASnFR.R205A | addgene full sequence | sequence record 213457 | Addgene NGS Result
CGCGCGTTGACATTGATTATTGACTAGTTATTAATAGTAATCAATTACGGGGTCATTAGTTCATAGCCCA
TATATGGAGTTCCGCGTTACATAACTTACGGTAAATGGCCCGCCTGGCTGACCGCCCAACGACCCCCGCC
CATTGACGTCAATAATGACGTATGTTCCCATAGTAACGCCAATAGGGACTTTCCATTGACGTCAATGGGT
GGAGTATTTACGGTAAACTGCCCACTTGGCAGTACATCAAGTGTATCATATGCCAAGTACGCCCCCTATT
GACGTCAATGACGGTAAATGGCCCGCCTGGCATTATGCCCAGTACATGACCTTATGGGACTTTCCTACTT
GGCAGTACATCTACGTATTAGTCATCGCTATTACCATGGTGATGCGGTTTTGGCAGTACATCAATGGGCG
TGGATAGCGGTTTGACTCACGGGGATTTCCAAGTCTCCACCCCATTGACGTCAATGGGAGTTTGTTTTGG
CACCAAAATCAACGGGACTTTCCAAAATGTCGTAACAACTCCGCCCCATTGACGCAAATGGGCGGTAGGC
GTGTACGGTGGGAGGTCTATATAAGCAGAACTCTCTGGCTAACTAGAGAACCCACTGCTTACTGGCTTAT
CGAAATTAATACGACTCACTATAGGGAGACCCAAGCTTGGTACCGAACTCGGATCCACTAGTAACGGCCG
CCAGTGTGCTGGAATTCGGCTTGGGGATATCCACCATGAGCGTGCTGACCCCCCTGCTGCTGAGGGGCCT
GACCGGCAGCGCCAGGAGGCTGCCCGTGCCCAGGGCCAAGATCCACAGCCTGGGCGACCCCCCCGTGGCC
ACCAGATCTGAAAGCATCAATTTCGTGAGCTGGGGCGGTAGCACCCAGGATGCGCAGAAGCAGGCCTGGG
CCGACCCGTTCAGCAAGGCCAGCGGCATTACCGTGGTCCAGGATGGGCCCACCGACTACGGCAAACTCAA
GGCCATGGTCGAAAGCGGCAACGTGCAGTGGGACGTGGTGGATGTAGAGGCCGACTTCGCCTTGCGCGCC
GCCGCCGAAGGCCTGCTCGAACCCCTGGATTTCTCGGTGATCCAGCGCGACAAGATCGACCCGCGCTTCG
TCTCCGACCATGGCGTGGGCTCGTTCCTGTTCTCTTTCGTGCTCGGCTACAACGAAGGCAAGCTCGGAGC
CAGCAAGCCCCAGGACTGGACCGCGCTGTTCGACACCAAGACCTACCCCGGCAAACGCGCCCTCTACAAA
TGGCCGAGCCCTGGCGTGCTCGAACTGGCCCTGCTCGCCGACGGCGTACCGGCCGACAAGCTCTACCCGC
TGGACCTGGACCGCGCCTTCAAGAAACTCGACACCATCAAGAAAGACATCGTCTGGTGGGGCGGCGGTGC
ACAGTCGCAGCAGCTGCTGGCCTCCGGCGAAGTCAGCATGGGCCAGTTCTGGAACGGTGCCATCCACGCC
CTGCAAGAAGACGGCGCGCCAGTGGGCGTGAGCTGGAAGCAGAACCTGGTGATGGCCGACATCCTCGTCG
TGCCTAAAGGCACGAAGAACAAAGCCGCCGCGATGAAGTTCCTGGCCAGTGCCAGCAGCGCCAAAGGCCA
GGACGACTTTTCCGCCCTGACCGCCTATGCTCCAGTGAACATCGACAGTGTGCAGCGCCTCGACCTTGCG
CAGGTCCGGATCACCGCCGACAAGCAGAAGAACGGCATCATGGCGAACTTCAAGATCCGCCACAACGTGG
AGGACGGCAGCGTGCAGCTCGCCGACCACTACCAGCAGAACACCCCCATCGGCGACGGCCCCGTGCTGCT
GCCCGACAACCACTACCTGAGCACCCAGTCCGTGCTGAGCAAAGACCCCAACGAGAAGCGCGATCACATG
GTCCTGCTGGAGTTCGTGACCGCCGCCGGGATCACTCTCGGCATGGACGAGCTGTACAAGGGCGGTACCG
GAGGGAGCATGAGCAAGGGCGAGGAGCTGTTCACCGGGGTGGTGCCCATCCTGGTCGAGCTGGACGGCGA
CGTAAACGGCCACAAGTTCAGCGTGCGCGGCGAGGGCGAGGGCGATGCCACCAACGGCAAGCTGACCCTG
AAGTTCATCTGCACCACCGGCAAGCTGCCCGTGCCCTGGCCCACCCTCGTGACCACCCTGACCTACGGCG
TGCAGTGCTTCAGCCGCTACCCCGACCACATGAAGCAGCACGACTTCTTCAAGTCCGCCATGCCCGAAGG
CTACGTCCAGGAGCGCACCATCAGCTTCAAGGACGACGGCACCTACAAGACCCGCGCCGAGGTGAAGTTC
GAGGGCGACACCCTGGTGAACCGCATCGAGCTGAAGGGCATCGACTTCAAGGAGGACGGCAACATCCTGG
GGCACAAGCTGGAGTACAACTGGAACGCCAACCTGGCACCGAACCTGCCGACCGCCTACGTCAAGGATCA
GATCACCCTCGATTTCGCCTACTGGGCCAAGAACGGTCCGGCCATTGCGACACGGTGGAATGAATGGCTA
GTCAAACTGCAGGTCGACTAGGCGGCCGCTCGAGATCAGCCTCGACTGTGCCTTCTAGTTGCCAGCCATC
TGTTGTTTGCCCCTCCCCCGTGCCTTCCTTGACCCTGGAAGGTGCCACTCCCACTGTCCTTTCCTAATAA
AATGAGGAAATTGCATCGCATTGTCTGAGTAGGTGTCATTCTATTCTGGGGGGTGGGGTGGGGCAGGACA
GCAAGGGGGAGGATTGGGAAGACAATAGCAGGCGTGCTGGGGATGCGGTGGGCTCTATGGCTTCTGAGGC
GGAAAGAACCAGTGGCGGTAATACGGTTATCCACAGAATCAGGGGATAACGCAGGAAAGAACATGTGAGC
AAAAGGCCAGCAAAAGGCCAGGAACCGTAAAAAGGCCGCGTTGCTGGCGTTTTTCCATAGGCTCCGCCCC
CCTGACGAGCATCACAAAAATCGACGCTCAAGTCAGAGGTGGCGAAACCCGACAGGACTATAAAGATACC
AGGCGTTTCCCCCTGGAAGCTCCCTCGTGCGCTCTCCTGTTCCGACCCTGCCGCTTACCGGATACCTGTC
CGCCTTTCTCCCTTCGGGAAGCGTGGCGCTTTCTCATAGCTCACGCTGTAGGTATCTCAGTTCGGTGTAG
GTCGTTCGCTCCAAGCTGGGCTGTGTGCACGAACCCCCCGTTCAGCCCGACCGCTGCGCCTTATCCGGTA
ACTATCGTCTTGAGTCCAACCCGGTAAGACACGACTTATCGCCACTGGCAGCAGCCACTGGTAACAGGAT
TAGCAGAGCGAGGTATGTAGGCGGTGCTACAGAGTTCTTGAAGTGGTGGCCTAACTACGGCTACACTAGA
AGAACAGTATTTGGTATCTGCGCTCTGCTGAAGCCAGTTACCTTCGGAAAAAGAGTTGGTAGCTCTTGAT
CCGGCAAACAAACCACCGCTGGTAGCGGTGGTTTTTTTGTTTGCAAGCAGCAGATTACGCGCAGAAAAAA
AGGATCTCAAGAAGATCCTTTGATCTTTTCTACGGGGTCTGACGCTCAGTGGAACGAAAACTCACGTTAA
GGGATTTTGGTCATGAGATTATCAAAAAGGATCTTCACCTAGATCCTTTTAAATTAAAAATGAAGTTTTA
AATCAATCTAAAGTATATATGAGTAACCTGAGGCTATGGCAGGGCCTGCCGCCCCGACGTTGGCTGCGAG
CCCTGGGCCTTCACCCGAACTTGGGGGGTGGGGTGGGGAAAAGGAAGAAACGCGGGCGTATTGGCCCCAA
TGGGGTCTCGGTGGGGTATCGACAGAGTGCCAGCCCTGGGACCGAACCCCGCGTTTATGAACAAACGACC
CAACACCGTGCGTTTTATTCTGTCTTTTTATTGCCGTCATAGCGCGGGTTCCTTCCGGTATTGTCTCCTT
CCGTGTTTCAGTTAGCCTCCCCCTAGGGTGGGCGAAGAACTCCAGCATGAGATCCCCGCGCTGGAGGATC
ATCCAGCCGGCGTCCCGGAAAACGATTCCGAAGCCCAACCTTTCATAGAAGGCGGCGGTGGAATCGAAAT
CTCGTGATGGCAGGTTGGGCGTCGCTTGGTCGGTCATTTCGAACCCCAGAGTCCCGCTCAGAAGAACTCG
TCAAGAAGGCGATAGAAGGCGATGCGCTGCGAATCGGGAGCGGCGATACCGTAAAGCACGAGGAAGCGGT
CAGCCCATTCGCCGCCAAGCTCTTCAGCAATATCACGGGTAGCCAACGCTATGTCCTGATAGCGGTCCGC
CACACCCAGCCGGCCACAGTCGATGAATCCAGAAAAGCGGCCATTTTCCACCATGATATTCGGCAAGCAG
GCATCGCCATGGGTCACGACGAGATCCTCGCCGTCGGGCTTGCTCGCCTTGAGCCTGGCGAACAGTTCGG
CTGGCGCGAGCCCCTGATGCTCTTCGTCCAGATCATCCTGATCGACAAGACCGGCTTCCATCCGAGTACG
TGCTCGCTCGATGCGATGTTTCGCTTGGTGGTCGAATGGGCAGGTAGCCGGATCAAGCGTATGCAGCCGC
CGCATTGCATCAGCCATGATGGATACTTTCTCGGCAGGAGCAAGGTGAGATGACAGGAGATCCTGCCCCG
GCACTTCGCCCAATAGCAGCCAGTCCCTTCCCGCTTCAGTGACAACGTCGAGCACAGCTGCGCAAGGAAC
GCCCGTCGTGGCCAGCCACGATAGCCGCGCTGCCTCGTCTTGCAGTTCATTCAGGGCACCGGACAGGTCG
GTCTTGACAAAAAGAACCGGGCGCCCCTGCGCTGACAGCCGGAACACGGCGGCATCAGAGCAGCCGATTG
TCTGTTGTGCCCAGTCATAGCCGAATAGCCTCTCCACCCAAGCGGCCGGAGAACCTGCGTGCAATCCATC
TTGTTCAATCATGCGAAACGATCCTCATCCTGTCTCTTGATCGATCTTTGCAAAAGCCTAGGCCTCCAAA
AAAGCCTCCTCACTACTTCTGGAATAGCTCAGAGGCCGGGCCTCGGCCTCTGCATAAATAAAAAAAATTA
GTCAGCCATGGGGCGGAGAATGGGCGGAACTGGGCGGAGTTAGGGGCGGGATGGGCGGAGTTAGGGGCGG
GACTATGGTTGCTGACTAATTGAGATGCTTGCTTTGCATACTTCTGCCTGCTGGGGAGCCTGGGGACTTT
CCACACCTGGTTGCTGACTAATTGAGATGCTTGCTTTGCATACTTCTGCCTGCTGGGGAGCCTGGGGACT
TTCCACACCCTAACTGACACACATTCCACAGCTGGTTCTTTCCGCCTCAGGACTCTTCCTTTTTCAATAA
ATCAATCTAAAGTATATATGAGTAAACTTGGTCTGACAGTTACCAATGCTTAATCAGTGAGGCACCTATC
TCAGCGATCTGTCTATTTCGTTCATCCATAGTTGCCTGACTCCCCGTCGTGTAGATAACTACGATACGGG
AGGGCTTACCATCTGGCCCCAGTGCTGCAATGATACCGCGAGACCCACGCTCACCGGCTCCAGATTTATC
AGCAATAAACCAGCCAGCCGGAAGGGCCGAGCGCAGAAGTGGTCCTGCAACTTTATCCGCCTCCATCCAG
TCTATTAATTGTTGCCGGGAAGCTAGAGTAAGTAGTTCGCCAGTTAATAGTTTGCGCAACGTTGTTGCCA
TTGCTACAGGCATCGTGGTGTCACGCTCGTCGTTTGGTATGGCTTCATTCAGCTCCGGTTCCCAACGATC
AAGGCGAGTTACATGATCCCCCATGTTGTGCAAAAAAGCGGTTAGCTCCTTCGGTCCTCCGATCGTTGTC
AGAAGTAAGTTGGCCGCAGTGTTATCACTCATGGTTATGGCAGCACTGCATAATTCTCTTACTGTCATGC
CATCCGTAAGATGCTTTTCTGTGACTGGTGAGTACTCAACCAAGTCATTCTGAGAATAGTGTATGCGGCG
ACCGAGTTGCTCTTGCCCGGCGTCAATACGGGATAATACCGCGCCACATAGCAGAACTTTAAAAGTGCTC
ATCATTGGAAAACGTTCTTCGGGGCGAAAACTCTCAAGGATCTTACCGCTGTTGAGATCCAGTTCGATGT
AACCCACTCGTGCACCCAACTGATCTTCAGCATCTTTTACTTTCACCAGCGTTTCTGGGTGAGCAAAAAC
AGGAAGGCAAAATGCCGCAAAAAAGGGAATAAGGGCGACACGGAAATGTTGAATACTCATACTCTTCCTT
TTTCAATATTATTGAAGCATTTATCAGGGTTATTGTCTCATGAGCGGATACATATTTGAATGTATTTAGA
AAAATAAACAAATAGGGGTTCCGCGCACATTTCCCCGAAAAGTGCCACCTG
[124 nt withheld, positions 6352-6475]
C
[91 nt withheld, positions 6477-6567]
A
[49 nt withheld, positions 6569-6617]
CCTTTGACGTTGGAGTCCACGTTCTTT
[37 nt withheld, positions 6645-6681]
ACCCTATCTCGGTCTATTCTTTTGATTTATAAGGGATTTTGCCGATTTCGGCCTATTGGTTAAAAAATGA
GCTGATTTAACAAAAATTTAACGCGAATTTTAACAAAATATTAACGCTTACAATTTACG
Features (pLannotate 1.2.2; 18 found; start..end, strand, type, name):
      9..388     +  enhancer       CMV enhancer: human cytomegalovirus immediate early enhancer
    389..589     +  promoter       CMV promoter: human cytomegalovirus (CMV) immediate early promoter
    591..621     +  LTR            5' LTR (truncated) (fragment): truncated 5' long terminal repeat (LTR) from HIV-1
    637..655     +  promoter       T7 promoter: promoter for bacteriophage T7 RNA polymerase
    736..834     +  CDS            COX8A (fragment): COX8A_HUMAN - Also known as COX8, COX8L. Experimental evidence at protein level: Swiss-Prot protein existence level 1. Component of the cytochrome c oxidase, the last enzyme in the mitochondrial electron transport chain which drives oxidative phosphorylation. The respiratory chain contains 3 multisubunit complexes succinate dehydrogenase (complex II, CII), ubiquinol- cytochrome c oxidoreductase (cytochrome b-c1 complex, complex III, CIII) and cytochrome c oxidase (complex IV, CIV), that cooperate to transfer electrons derived from NADH and succinate to molecular oxygen, creating an electrochem
   1675..2400    +  CDS            cEGFP: cEGFP is a basic (constitutively fluorescent) green fluorescent protein published in 2008, derived from Aequorea victoria.
   2566..2677    +  polyA_signal   bGH poly(A) signal: bovine growth hormone polyadenylation signal
   2794..2812    +  promoter       SV40 promoter (fragment): SV40 enhancer and early promoter
   2922..3510    -  rep_origin     ori: high-copy-number ColE1/pMB1/pBR322/pUC origin of replication
   3732..3748    +  polyA_signal   bGH poly(A) signal (fragment): bovine growth hormone polyadenylation signal
   3839..3886    -  polyA_signal   HSV TK poly(A) signal: herpes simplex virus thymidine kinase polyadenylation signal (Cole and Stacy, 1985)
   3945..4097    -  CDS            ble (fragment): BLE_KLEPN - Experimental evidence at protein level: Swiss-Prot protein existence level 1. Binding protein with a strong affinity to the bleomycin family of antibiotics. Binds to CL990; an antimitotic-antibiotic compound. From Klebsiella pneumoniae.
   4118..4912    -  CDS            NeoR/KanR: aminoglycoside phosphotransferase from Tn5; aph(3')-II (or nptII); confers resistance to neomycin, kanamycin, and G418 (Geneticin®)
   4947..5300    -  promoter       SV40 promoter: SV40 enhancer and early promoter
   5302..5319    -  promoter       AmpR promoter (fragment): bla
   5360..6220    -  CDS            AmpR: β-lactamase; bla; confers resistance to ampicillin, carbenicillin, and related antibiotics
   6221..6325    -  promoter       AmpR promoter: bla
   6352..6780    +  rep_origin     f1 ori (sequence partly withheld): f1 bacteriophage origin of replication; arrow indicates direction of (+) strand synthesis
