[The description below was written by a language model from this plasmid's Addgene catalogue record and pLannotate feature annotations shown in this document.]
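Description:
pMito.iGABASnFR.R205A is a mammalian expression plasmid built on the pDisplay backbone that encodes a mitochondrially targeted, binding-dead version of the genetically encoded fluorescent GABA sensor iGABASnFR. It is propagated in E. coli as a high-copy plasmid through a ColE1/pUC-type origin with ampicillin selection (AmpR, β-lactamase under its own bla promoter), and it also carries an f1 phage origin. A second cassette, in the opposite orientation, places the Tn5 neomycin/kanamycin phosphotransferase gene under the SV40 enhancer/early promoter with an HSV TK polyadenylation signal, which would allow G418 selection of transfected mammalian cells. A short ble fragment lies next to it.

The sensor open reading frame is driven by the human CMV immediate-early enhancer and promoter, with a T7 promoter just upstream of the coding region, and is terminated by the bovine growth hormone poly(A) signal. The coding region opens with a fragment of human COX8A, which presumably supplies the mitochondrial targeting presequence implied by the "Mito" name, in place of the cell-surface display normally associated with pDisplay. Downstream, the automated annotation recognises only a GFP-type segment (called cEGFP). The flanking stretches are unannotated and presumably correspond to the GABA-binding scaffold of the sensor, though the feature tables do not identify it. The R205A substitution is recorded as abolishing GABA binding, so the construct is most plausibly a non-responsive control for the functional sensor, although the record gives its purpose only as "GABA sensor". The depositor and sequencing-derived records differ by one nucleotide in length and give essentially identical annotations.
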