Addgene plasmid #112178: pMito.iGABASnFR.R205A
Purpose: GABA Sensor
Depositing lab: Loren Looger. Publication: A genetically encoded fluorescent sensor for in vivo imaging of GABA. Marvin JS, Shimoda Y, Magloire V, Leite M, Kawashima T, Jensen TP, Kolb I, Knott EL, Novak O, Podgorski K, Leidenheimer NJ, Rusakov DA, Ahrens MB, Kullmann DM, Looger LL. Nat Methods. 2019 Aug;16(8):763-770. doi: 10.1038/s41592-019-0471-2. Epub 2019 Jul 15. PubMed 31308547.
Backbone
  Vector backbone: pDisplay
  Vector type: Mammalian Expression
Growth in bacteria
  Bacterial resistance: Ampicillin, 100 μg/mL
  Growth temperature: 37°C
  Growth strain: DH5alpha
  Copy number: High Copy
Gene/Insert
  Gene/Insert name: iGABASnFR.R205A
  Mutation: R205A (no GABA binding)
  Cloning method: Restriction Enzyme; 5′ cloning site Unknown (unknown if destroyed); 3′ cloning site Unknown (unknown if destroyed)
Terms and licenses: Academic/Nonprofit Terms; Industry Terms: Not Available to Industry
Depositor comments: Please visit https://www.biorxiv.org/content/early/2018/05/14/322578 for bioRxiv preprint.
How to cite: pMito.iGABASnFR.R205A was a gift from Loren Looger (Addgene plasmid # 112178 ; http://n2t.net/addgene:112178 ; RRID:Addgene_112178)
